>Addgene plasmid #167648 | pKP1627 | addgene full sequence | sequence record 339798 | Addgene NGS Result
ATCGATGCATAATGTGCCTGTCAAATGGACGAAGCAGGGATTCTGCAAACCCTATGCTACTCCGTCAAGC
CGTCAATTGTCTGATTCGTTACCAATTATGACAACTTGACGGCTACATCATTCACTTTTTCTTCACAACC
GGCACGGAACTCGCTCGGGCTGGCCCCGGTGCATTTTTTAAATACCCGCGAGAAATAGAGTTGATCGTCA
AAACCAACATTGCGACCGACGGTGGCGATAGGCATCCGGGTGGTGCTCAAAAGCAGCTTCGCCTGGCTGA
TACGTTGGTCCTCGCGCCAGCTTAAGACGCTAATCCCTAACTGCTGGCGGAAAAGATGTGACAGACGCGA
CGGCGACAAGCAAACATGCTGTGCGACGCTGGCGATATCAAAATTGCTGTCTGCCAGGTGATCGCTGATG
TACTGACAAGCCTCGCGTACCCGATTATCCATCGGTGGATGGAGCGACTCGTTAATCGCTTCCATGCGCC
GCAGTAACAATTGCTCAAGCAGATTTATCGCCAGCAGCTCCGAATAGCGCCCTTCCCCTTGCCCGGCGTT
AATGATTTGCCCAAACAGGTCGCTGAAATGCGGCTGGTGCGCTTCATCCGGGCGAAAGAACCCCGTATTG
GCAAATATTGACGGCCAGTTAAGCCATTCATGCCAGTAGGCGCGCGGACGAAAGTAAACCCACTGGTGAT
ACCATTCGCGAGCCTCCGGATGACGACCGTAGTGATGAATCTCTCCTGGCGGGAACAGCAAAATATCACC
CGGTCGGCAAACAAATTCTCGTCCCTGATTTTTCACCACCCCCTGACCGCGAATGGTGAGATTGAGAATA
TAACCTTTCATTCCCAGCGGTCGGTCGATAAAAAAATCGAGATAACCGTTGGCCTCAATCGGCGTTAAAC
CCGCCACCAGATGGGCATTAAACGAGTATCCCGGCAGCAGGGGATCATTTTGCGCTTCAGCCATACTTTT
CATACTCCCGCCATTCAGAGAAGAAACCAATTGTCCATATTGCATCAGACATTGCCGTCACTGCGTCTTT
TACTGGCTCTTCTCGCTAACCAAACCGGTAACCCCGCTTATTAAAAGCATTCTGTAACAAAGCGGGACCA
AAGCCATGACAAAAACGCGTAACAAAAGTGTCTATAATCACGGCAGAAAAGTCCACATTGATTATTTGCA
CGGCGTCACACTTTGCTATGCCATAGCATTTTTATCCATAAGATTAGCGGATCCTACCTGACGCTTTTTA
TCGCAACTCTCTACTGTTTCTCCATACCCGTTTTTTTGGGCTAGCAGGAGGAATTCACCATGAACAAGAA
GATTCATTCCCTGGCCTTGTTGGTCAATCTGGGGATTTATGGGGTAGCGCAGGCACAAGAGCCGACGGAT
ACTCCTGTTTCACATGACACCGCCGCCGAGCAGAACTTACAGGCGCCTGGCGTTTCGACCATCACCGCAG
ATGAAATCCGCAAAAACCCGGTTGCCCGCGATGTGTCGAAGATCATCCGTACCATGCCATGCGTTAACCT
GACCGGTAACTCCACCAGTGGTCAGCGTGGGAATAACCGACAGATTGATATTCGCGGTATGGGTCCGGAA
AACACGCTGATTTTGATTGACGGCAAGCCGGTAAGCAGCCGTAACTCGGTGCGTCAGGGCTGGCGTGGCG
AGCGCGATACCCGTGGTGATACTTCCTGGGTGCCACCTGAAATGATTGAACGTATTGAAGTTCTGCGTGG
TCCGGCAGCTGCGCGTTATGGCAACGGCGCGGCGGGCGGCGTGGTTAACATCATTACCAAAAAAGGCAGC
GGCGAGTGGCACGGCTCCTGGGACGCATATTTCAATGCGCCAGAACATAAAGAGGAAGGTGCCACCAAAC
GCACTAACTTTAGCCTGACCGGTCCGCTGGGCGACGAATTCAGCTTCCGTTTGTATGGCAACCTCGACAA
AACCCAGGCTGACGCGTGGGATATCAACCAGGGCCATCAGTCCGCGCGTGCCGGAACGTATGCCACGACG
TTACCAGCCGGGCGCGAAGGGGTAATCAACAAAGATATTAATGGCGTGGTGCGCTGGGATTTCGCGCCAT
TGCAATCGCTGGAACTGGAAGCAGGTTACAGCCGCCAGGGTAACCTGTATGCGGGCGACACCCAGAATAC
CAACTCCGATTCCTATACCCGCTCGAAATATGGCGATGAAACCAACCGTCTGTATCGCCAGAACTACGCG
CTGACCTGGAACGGTGGCTGGGATAACGGCGTGACCACCAGCAACTGGGTGCAGTACGAACACACCCGTA
ACTCGCGTATTCCGGAAGGTCTGGCGGGCGGTACCGAAGGGAAATTTAACGAAAAAGCGACACAGGATTT
CGTCGATATCGATCTTGATGACGTGATGCTGCACAGCGAAGTTAACCTGCCGATTGATTTCCTCGTTAAC
CAGACGCTGACGCTGGGTACGGAGTGGAATCAGCAACGGATGAAGGACTTAAGTTCCAACACCCAGGCAC
TGACCGGAACGAATACCGGTGGCGCTATTGATGGCGTGAGTACCACCGACCGTAGCCCGTATTCAAAAGC
AGAAATTTTCTCGCTGTTTGCCGAAAACAACATGGAGCTGACTGACAGCACCATCGTAACGCCGGGGCTG
CGTTTCGATCATCACAGTATTGTCGGCAATAACTGGAGCCCGGCGCTGAACATATCGCAAGGTTTAGGCG
ATGACTTCACGCTGAAAATGGGCATCGCCCGTGCTTATAAAGCGCCGAGCCTGTACCAGACTAACCCGAA
CTACATTCTCTACAGTAAAGGTCAGGGTTGCTATGCCAGCGCGGGCGGCTGCTATCTGCAAGGTAACGAT
GACCTGAAAGCAGAAACCAGCATCAACAAAGAGATTGGTCTGGAGTTCAAACGCGACGGGTGGCTGGCGG
GCGTCACCTGGTTCCGTAACGATTATCGCAATAAGATTGAAGCGGGCTATGTGGCTGTAGGGCAAAACGC
AGTCGGCACCGATCTCTATCAGTGGGATAACGTGCCGAAAGCGGTGGTTGAAGGTCTGGAAGGATCGTTA
AACGTACCGGTTAGCGAAACGGTGATGTGGACCAATAACATCACTTATATGCTGAAGAGTGAAAACAAAA
CCACGGGCGACCGTTTGTCGATCATCCCGGAGTATACGTTGAACTCAACGCTGAGCTGGCAGGCACGGGA
AGATTTGTCGATGCAAACGACCTTCACCTGGTACGGCAAGCAGCAGCCGAAGAAGTACAACTATAAAGGT
CAGCCAGCGGTTGGACCGGAAACCAAAGAAATTAGTCCTTACAGCATTGTTGGCCTGAGCGCGACCTGGG
ATGTGACGAAGAATGTCAGTCTGACCGGCGGCGTGGACAATCTGTTCGACAAACGTTTGTGGCGTGCGGG
TAATGCCCAGACCACGGGCGATTTGGCAGGGGCCAACTATATCGCCGGTGCCGGGGCGTATACCTATAAC
GAGCCGGGACGTACGTGGTATATGAGCGTAAACACCCACTTCTGATCATGGTACCCGGGGATCCTCTAGA
GTCGACCTGCAGGCATGCAAGCTTGGCTGTTTTGGCGGATGAGAGAAGATTTTCAGCCTGATACAGATTA
AATCAGAACGCAGAAGCGGTCTGATAAAACAGAATTTGCCTGGCGGCAGTAGCGCGGTGGTCCCACCTGA
CCCCATGCCGAACTCAGAAGTGAAACGCCGTAGCGCCGATGGTAGTGTGGGGTCTCCCCATGCGAGAGTA
GGGAACTGCCAGGCATCAAATAAAACGAAAGGCTCAGTCGAAAGACTGGGCCTTTCGTTTTATCTGTTGT
TTGTCGGTGAACGCTCTCCTGAGTAGGACAAATCCGCCGGGAGCGGATTTGAACGTTGCGAAGCAACGGC
CCGGAGGGTGGCGGGCAGGACGCCCGCCATAAACTGCCAGGCATCAAATTAAGCAGAAGGCCATCCTGAC
GGATGGCCTTTTTGCGTTTCTACAAACTCTTTTGTTTATTTTTCTAAATACATTCAAATATGTATCCGCT
CATGAGACAATAACCCTGATAAATGCTTCAATAATATTGAAAAAGGAAGAGTATGAGTATTCAACATTTC
CGTGTCGCCCTTATTCCCTTTTTTGCGGCATTTTGCCTTCCTGTTTTTGCTCACCCAGAAACGCTGGTGA
AAGTAAAAGATGCTGAAGATCAGTTGGGTGCACGAGTGGGTTACATCGAACTGGATCTCAACAGCGGTAA
GATCCTTGAGAGTTTTCGCCCCGAAGAACGTTTTCCAATGATGAGCACTTTTAAAGTTCTGCTATGTGGC
GCGGTATTATCCCGTGTTGACGCCGGGCAAGAGCAACTCGGTCGCCGCATACACTATTCTCAGAATGACT
TGGTTGAGTACTCACCAGTCACAGAAAAGCATCTTACGGATGGCATGACAGTAAGAGAATTATGCAGTGC
TGCCATAACCATGAGTGATAACACTGCGGCCAACTTACTTCTGACAACGATCGGAGGACCGAAGGAGCTA
ACCGCTTTTTTGCACAACATGGGGGATCATGTAACTCGCCTTGATCGTTGGGAACCGGAGCTGAATGAAG
CCATACCAAACGACGAGCGTGACACCACGATGCCTGTAGCAATGGCAACAACGTTGCGCAAACTATTAAC
TGGCGAACTACTTACTCTAGCTTCCCGGCAACAATTAATAGACTGGATGGAGGCGGATAAAGTTGCAGGA
CCACTTCTGCGCTCGGCCCTTCCGGCTGGCTGGTTTATTGCTGATAAATCTGGAGCCGGTGAGCGTGGGT
CTCGCGGTATCATTGCAGCACTGGGGCCAGATGGTAAGCCCTCCCGTATCGTAGTTATCTACACGACGGG
GAGTCAGGCAACTATGGATGAACGAAATAGACAGATCGCTGAGATAGGTGCCTCACTGATTAAGCATTGG
TAACTGTCAGACCAAGTTTACTCATATATACTTTAGATTGATT
[125 nt withheld, positions 5014-5138]
C
[141 nt withheld, positions 5140-5280]
CCTTTGACGTTGGAGTCCACGTTCTTT
[37 nt withheld, positions 5308-5344]
ACCCTATCTCGGGCTATTCTTTTGATTTATAAGGGATTTTGCCGATTTCGGCCTATTGGTTAAAAAATGA
GCTGATTTAACAAAAATTTAACGCGAATTTTAACAAAATATTAACGTTTACAATTTAAAAGGATCTAGGT
GAAGATCCTTTTTGATAATCTCATGACCAAAATCCCTTAACGTGAGTTTTCGTTCCACTGAGCGTCAGAC
CCCGTAGAAAAGATCAAAGGATCTTCTTGAGATCCTTTTTTTCTGCGCGTAATCTGCTGCTTGCAAACAA
AAAAACCACCGCTACCAGCGGTGGTTTGTTTGCCGGATCAAGAGCTACCAACTCTTTTTCCGAAGGTAAC
TGGCTTCAGCAGAGCGCAGATACCAAATACTGTCCTTCTAGTGTAGCCGTAGTTAGGCCACCACTTCAAG
AACTCTGTAGCACCGCCTACATACCTCGCTCTGCTAATCCTGTTACCAGTGGCTGCTGCCAGTGGCGATA
AGTCGTGTCTTACCGGGTTGGACTCAAGACGATAGTTACCGGATAAGGCGCAGCGGTCGGGCTGAACGGG
GGGTTCGTGCACACAGCCCAGCTTGGAGCGAACGACCTACACCGAACTGAGATACCTACAGCGTGAGCTA
TGAGAAAGCGCCACGCTTCCCGAAGGGAGAAAGGCGGACAGGTATCCGGTAAGCGGCAGGGTCGGAACAG
GAGAGCGCACGAGGGAGCTTCCAGGGGGAAACGCCTGGTATCTTTATAGTCCTGTCGGGTTTCGCCACCT
CTGACTTGAGCGTCGATTTTTGTGATGCTCGTCAGGGGGGCGGAGCCTATGGAAAAACGCCAGCAACGCG
GCCTTTTTACGGTTCCTGGCCTTTTGCTGGCCTTTTGCTCACATGTTCTTTCCTGCGTTATCCCCTGATT
CTGTGGATAACCGTATTACCGCCTTTGAGTGAGCTGATACCGCTCGCCGCAGCCGAACGACCGAGCGCAG
CGAGTCAGTGAGCGAGGAAGCGGAAGAGCGCCTGATGCGGTATTTTCTCCTTACGCATCTGTGCGGTATT
TCACACCGCATAGGGTCATGGCTGCGCCCCGACACCCGCCAACACCCGCTGACGCGCCCTGACGGGCTTG
TCTGCTCCCGGCATCCGCTTACAGACAAGCTGTGACCGTCTCCGGGAGCTGCATGTGTCAGAGGTTTTCA
CCGTCATCACCGAAACGCGCGAGGCAGAAGGAGATGGCGCCCAACAGTCCCCCGGCCACGGGGCCTGCCA
CCATACCCACGCCGAAACAAGCGCTCATGAGCCCGAAGTGGCGAGCCCGATCTTCCCCATCGGTGATGTC
GGCGATATAGGCGCCAGCAACCGCACCTGTGGCGCCGGTGATGCCGGCCACGATGCGTCCGGCGTAGAGG
ATCTGCTCATGTTTGACAGCTTATC
Features (pLannotate 1.2.2; 15 found; start..end, strand, type, name):
     96..974     -  CDS            araC: L-arabinose regulatory protein; araC
   1001..1285    +  promoter       araBAD promoter: araBAD; promoter of the L-arabinose operon of E. coli; the araC regulatory gene is transcribed in the opposite direction (Guzman et al., 1995)
   1320..3542    +  CDS            fepA: FEPA_ECOLI - Also known as fep, feuB. Experimental evidence at protein level: Swiss-Prot protein existence level 1. This protein is involved in the initial step of iron uptake by binding ferrienterobactin (Fe-ENT), an iron chelatin siderophore that allows E.coli to extract iron from the environment. FepA also acts as a receptor for colicins B and D. From Escherichia coli (strain K12).
   3550..3594    +  misc_feature   MCS (fragment): pUC18/19 multiple cloning site
   3678..3793    +  ncRNA          5S rRNA: Accession: RF00001 - 5S ribosomal RNA
   3797..3883    +  terminator     rrnB T1 terminator: Escherichia coli rrnB; transcription terminator T1 from the E. coli rrnB gene
   3975..4002    +  terminator     rrnB T2 terminator: transcription terminator T2 from the E. coli rrnB gene
   4021..4112    +  promoter       AmpR promoter: bla
   4113..4973    +  CDS            AmpR: β-lactamase; bla; confers resistance to ampicillin, carbenicillin, and related antibiotics
   5015..5395    +  rep_origin     M13 ori (sequence partly withheld): M13 bacteriophage origin of replication; arrow indicates direction of (+) strand synthesis
   5581..6169    +  rep_origin     ori: high-copy-number ColE1/pMB1/pBR322/pUC origin of replication
   6355..6406    -  misc_feature   bom (fragment): basis of mobility region from pBR322
   6522..6561    -  CDS            rop (fragment): Rop protein, which maintains plasmids at low copy number; rop
   6562..6747    -  CDS            TcR (fragment): tetracycline efflux protein; tet; confers resistance to tetracycline
   6757..6       +  promoter       tet promoter (fragment) (across the origin): E. coli promoter for tetracycline efflux protein gene
