[The description below was written by a language model from this plasmid's Addgene catalogue record and pLannotate feature annotations shown in this document.]
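Description:
pKP1627 is a bacterial expression plasmid built on the pBAD24 backbone that produces a mutant form of the Escherichia coli outer membrane transporter FepA under arabinose control. It is about 6.8 kb, replicates from a ColE1/pMB1-type origin recorded as high copy, and is selected with ampicillin through the bla (β-lactamase) gene and its own promoter. An M13 phage origin is also present, along with leftover fragments of pBR322 sequence (bom, rop, the tetracycline resistance gene and its promoter). These fragments are backbone remnants and are not expected to be functional.

The fepA coding sequence lies downstream of the araBAD promoter, with the araC regulator gene transcribed divergently. Expression is therefore repressed without L-arabinose and can be titrated by adding it. A fragment of the pUC-type multiple cloning site and the rrnB region (5S rRNA, T1 and T2 terminators) follow the insert and terminate transcription.

FepA is the TonB-dependent receptor for ferric enterobactin and also serves as the receptor for colicins B and D. This allele carries a G54C cysteine substitution and a deletion of residues 12–16, which removes the TonB box, the short N-terminal motif through which such transporters contact TonB. The depositor's numbering does not count from the insert's start codon; counted from it, the changes are G76C and Δ34–38. The cloning sites are not recorded, and the plasmid derives from a parent construct, pKP515. The associated study maps in vivo contact sites between TonB and FepA, so this engineered cysteine in a TonB-box-deleted background was probably used to test whether interactions at that position depend on the TonB box, although the record does not describe the assay.
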