Addgene plasmid #167648: pKP1627
Purpose: Express FepA G54C, delta12-16 (TonB box) . Please note that mutation numbers are not based on start codon of insert.
Depositing lab: Kathleen Postle. Depositing organization: Pennsylvania State University. Publication: Identification of New In Vivo TonB-FepA Rendezvous Sites. Postle K, Kho K, Gresock M, Ghosh J, Larsen R. bioRxiv 2021.12.08.471779 10.1101/2021.12.08.471779.
Backbone
  Vector backbone: pBAD24
  Vector type: Bacterial Expression
Growth in bacteria
  Bacterial resistance: Ampicillin, 100 μg/mL
  Growth temperature: 37°C
  Growth strain: DH5alpha
  Copy number: High Copy
Gene/Insert
  Gene/Insert name: fepA G54C, delta12-16 (TonB box)
  Species: Escherichia coli
  Mutation: fepA with G54C, delta12-16 (TonB box) mutations (Mutations are delta34-38 and G76C based on start codon)
  Cloning method: Restriction Enzyme; 5′ cloning site Unknown (unknown if destroyed)
Terms and licenses: Academic/Nonprofit Terms; Industry Terms: Not Available to Industry
Depositor comments: The parent is pKP515 in this collection (PMID: 12218040)
How to cite: pKP1627 was a gift from Kathleen Postle (Addgene plasmid # 167648 ; http://n2t.net/addgene:167648 ; RRID:Addgene_167648)
